>Addgene plasmid #77121 | TAF1L gRNA (BRDN0001145176) | addgene full sequence | sequence record 187158 | Addgene Assembled Sequence
CCCGGGTGCAAAGATGGATAAAGTTTTAAACAGAGAGGAATCTTTGCAGCTAATGGACCTTCTAGGTCTT
GAAAGGAGTGGGAATTGGCTCCGGTGCCCGTCAGTGGGCAGAGCGCACATCGCCCACAGTCCCCGAGAAG
TTGGGGGGAGGGGTCGGCAATTGATCCGGTGCCTAGAGAAGGTGGCGCGGGGTAAACTGGGAAAGTGATG
TCGTGTACTGGCTCCGCCTTTTTCCCGAGGGTGGGGGAGAACCGTATATAAGTGCAGTAGTCGCCGTGAA
CGTTCTTTTTCGCAACGGGTTTGCCGCCAGAACACAGGTAAGTGCCGTGTGTGGTTCCCGCGGGCCTGGC
CTCTTTACGGGTTATGGCCCTTGCGTGCCTTGAATTACTTCCACCTGGCTGCAGTACGTGATTCTTGATC
CCGAGCTTCGGGTTGGAAGTGGGTGGGAGAGTTCGAGGCCTTGCGCTTAAGGAGCCCCTTCGCCTCGTGC
TTGAGTTGAGGCCTGGCCTGGGCGCTGGGGCCGCCGCGTGCGAATCTGGTGGCACCTTCGCGCCTGTCTC
GCTGCTTTCGATAAGTCTCTAGCCATTTAAAATTTTTGATGACCTGCTGCGACGCTTTTTTTCTGGCAAG
ATAGTCTTGTAAATGCGGGCCAAGATCTGCACACTGGTATTTCGGTTTTTGGGGCCGCGGGCGGCGACGG
GGCCCGTGCGTCCCAGCGCACATGTTCGGCGAGGCGGGGCCTGCGAGCGCGGCCACCGAGAATCGGACGG
GGGTAGTCTCAAGCTGGCCGGCCTGCTCTGGTGCCTGGCCTCGCGCCGCCGTGTATCGCCCCGCCCTGGG
CGGCAAGGCTGGCCCGGTCGGCACCAGTTGCGTGAGCGGAAAGATGGCCGCTTCCCGGCCCTGCTGCAGG
GAGCTCAAAATGGAGGACGCGGCGCTCGGGAGAGCGGGCGGGTGAGTCACCCACACAAAGGAAAAGGGCC
TTTCCGTCCTCAGCCGTCGCTTCATGTGACTCCACGGAGTACCGGGCGCCGTCCAGGCACCTCGATTAGT
TCTCGAGCTTTTGGAGTACGTCGTCTTTAGGTTGGGGGGAGGGGTTTTATGCGATGGAGTTTCCCCACAC
TGAGTGGGTGGAGACTGAAGTTAGGCCAGCTTGGCACTTGATGTAATTCTCCTTGGAATTTGCCCTTTTT
GAGTTTGGATCTTGGTTCATTCTCAAGCCTCAGACAGTGGTTCAAAGTTTTTTTCTTCCATTTCAGGTGT
CGTGACGTACGGCCACCATGACCGAGTACAAGCCCACGGTGCGCCTCGCCACCCGCGACGACGTCCCCAG
GGCCGTACGCACCCTCGCCGCCGCGTTCGCCGACTACCCCGCCACGCGCCACACCGTCGATCCGGACCGC
CACATCGAGCGGGTCACCGAGCTGCAAGAACTCTTCCTCACGCGCGTCGGGCTCGACATCGGCAAGGTGT
GGGTCGCGGACGACGGCGCCGCCGTGGCGGTCTGGACCACGCCGGAGAGCGTCGAAGCGGGGGCGGTGTT
CGCCGAGATCGGCCCGCGCATGGCCGAGTTGAGCGGTTCCCGGCTGGCCGCGCAGCAACAGATGGAAGGC
CTCCTGGCGCCGCACCGGCCCAAGGAGCCCGCGTGGTTCCTGGCCACCGTCGGAGTCTCGCCCGACCACC
AGGGCAAGGGTCTGGGCAGCGCCGTCGTGCTCCCCGGAGTGGAGGCGGCCGAGCGCGCCGGGGTGCCCGC
CTTCCTGGAGACCTCCGCGCCCCGCAACCTCCCCTTCTACGAGCGGCTCGGCTTCACCGTCACCGCCGAC
GTCGAGGTGCCCGAAGGACCGCGCACCTGGTGCATGACCCGCAAGCCCGGTGCCTGAACGCGTTAAGTCG
ACAATCAACCTCTGGATTACAAAATTTGTGAAAGATTGACTGGTATTCTTAACTATGTTGCTCCTTTTAC
GCTATGTGGATACGCTGCTTTAATGCCTTTGTATCATGCTATTGCTTCCCGTATGGCTTTCATTTTCTCC
TCCTTGTATAAATCCTGGTTGCTGTCTCTTTATGAGGAGTTGTGGCCCGTTGTCAGGCAACGTGGCGTGG
TGTGCACTGTGTTTGCTGACGCAACCCCCACTGGTTGGGGCATTGCCACCACCTGTCAGCTCCTTTCCGG
GACTTTCGCTTTCCCCCTCCCTATTGCCACGGCGGAACTCATCGCCGCCTGCCTTGCCCGCTGCTGGACA
GGGGCTCGGCTGTTGGGCACTGACAATTCCGTGGTGTTGTCGGGGAAATCATCGTCCTTTCCTTGGCTGC
TCGCCTGTGTTGCCACCTGGATTCTGCGCGGGACGTCCTTCTGCTACGTCCCTTCGGCCCTCAATCCAGC
GGACCTTCCTTCCCGCGGCCTGCTGCCGGCTCTGCGGCCTCTTCCGCGTCTTCGCCTTCGCCCTCAGACG
AGTCGGATCTCCCTTTGGGCCGCCTCCCCGCGTCGACTTTAAGACCAATGACTTACAAGGCAGCTGTAGA
TCTTAGCCACTTTTTAAAAGAAAAGGGGGGACTGGAAGGGCTAATTCACTCCCAACGAAGACAAGATCTG
CTTTTTGCTTGTACTGGGTCTCTCTGGTTAGACCAGATCTGAGCCTGGGAGCTCTCTGGCTAACTAGGGA
ACCCACTGCTTAAGCCTCAATAAAGCTTGCCTTGAGTGCTTCAAGTAGTGTGTGCCCGTCTGTTGTGTGA
CTCTGGTAACTAGAGATCCCTCAGACCCTTTTAGTCAGTGTGGAAAATCTCTAGCAGTACGTATAGTAGT
TCATGTCATCTTATTATTCAGTATTTATAACTTGCAAAGAAATGAATATCAGAGAGTGAGAGGAACTTGT
TTATTGCAGCTTATAATGGTTACAAATAAAGCAATAGCATCACAAATTTCACAAATAAAGCATTTTTTTC
ACTGCATTCTAGTTGTGGTTTGTCCAAACTCATCAATGTATCTTATCATGTCTGGCTCTAGCTATCCCGC
CCCTAACTCCGCCCATCCCGCCCCTAACTCCGCCCAGTTCCGCCCATTCTCCGCCCCATGGCTGACTAAT
TTTTTTTATTTATGCAGAGGCCGAGGCCGCCTCGGCCTCTGAGCTATTCCAGAAGTAGTGAGGAGGCTTT
TTTGGAGGCCTAGGGACGTACCCAATTCGCCCTATAGTGAGTCGTATTACGCGCGCTCACTGGCCGTCGT
TTTACAACGTCGTGACTGGGAAAACCCTGGCGTTACCCAACTTAATCGCCTTGCAGCACATCCCCCTTTC
GCCAGCTGGCGTAATAGCGAAGAGGCCCGCACCGATCGCCCTTCCCAACAGTTGCGCAGCCTGAATGGCG
AATGGG
[124 nt withheld, positions 3367-3490]
C
[91 nt withheld, positions 3492-3582]
A
[49 nt withheld, positions 3584-3632]
CCTTTGACGTTGGAGTCCACGTTCTTT
[37 nt withheld, positions 3660-3696]
ACCCTATCTCGGTCTATTCTTTTGATTTATAAGGGATTTTGCCGATTTCGGCCTATTGGTTAAAAAATGA
GCTGATTTAACAAAAATTTAACGCGAATTTTAACAAAATATTAACGCTTACAATTTAGGTGGCACTTTTC
GGGGAAATGTGCGCGGAACCCCTATTTGTTTATTTTTCTAAATACATTCAAATATGTATCCGCTCATGAG
ACAATAACCCTGATAAATGCTTCAATAATATTGAAAAAGGAAGAGTATGAGTATTCAACATTTCCGTGTC
GCCCTTATTCCCTTTTTTGCGGCATTTTGCCTTCCTGTTTTTGCTCACCCAGAAACGCTGGTGAAAGTAA
AAGATGCTGAAGATCAGTTGGGTGCACGAGTGGGTTACATCGAACTGGATCTCAACAGCGGTAAGATCCT
TGAGAGTTTTCGCCCCGAAGAACGTTTTCCAATGATGAGCACTTTTAAAGTTCTGCTATGTGGCGCGGTA
TTATCCCGTATTGACGCCGGGCAAGAGCAACTCGGTCGCCGCATACACTATTCTCAGAATGACTTGGTTG
AGTACTCACCAGTCACAGAAAAGCATCTTACGGATGGCATGACAGTAAGAGAATTATGCAGTGCTGCCAT
AACCATGAGTGATAACACTGCGGCCAACTTACTTCTGACAACGATCGGAGGACCGAAGGAGCTAACCGCT
TTTTTGCACAACATGGGGGATCATGTAACTCGCCTTGATCGTTGGGAACCGGAGCTGAATGAAGCCATAC
CAAACGACGAGCGTGACACCACGATGCCTGTAGCAATGGCAACAACGTTGCGCAAACTATTAACTGGCGA
ACTACTTACTCTAGCTTCCCGGCAACAATTAATAGACTGGATGGAGGCGGATAAAGTTGCAGGACCACTT
CTGCGCTCGGCCCTTCCGGCTGGCTGGTTTATTGCTGATAAATCTGGAGCCGGTGAGCGTGGGTCTCGCG
GTATCATTGCAGCACTGGGGCCAGATGGTAAGCCCTCCCGTATCGTAGTTATCTACACGACGGGGAGTCA
GGCAACTATGGATGAACGAAATAGACAGATCGCTGAGATAGGTGCCTCACTGATTAAGCATTGGTAACTG
TCAGACCAAGTTTACTCATATATACTTTAGATTGATTTAAAACTTCATTTTTAATTTAAAAGGATCTAGG
TGAAGATCCTTTTTGATAATCTCATGACCAAAATCCCTTAACGTGAGTTTTCGTTCCACTGAGCGTCAGA
CCCCGTAGAAAAGATCAAAGGATCTTCTTGAGATCCTTTTTTTCTGCGCGTAATCTGCTGCTTGCAAACA
AAAAAACCACCGCTACCAGCGGTGGTTTGTTTGCCGGATCAAGAGCTACCAACTCTTTTTCCGAAGGTAA
CTGGCTTCAGCAGAGCGCAGATACCAAATACTGTTCTTCTAGTGTAGCCGTAGTTAGGCCACCACTTCAA
GAACTCTGTAGCACCGCCTACATACCTCGCTCTGCTAATCCTGTTACCAGTGGCTGCTGCCAGTGGCGAT
AAGTCGTGTCTTACCGGGTTGGACTCAAGACGATAGTTACCGGATAAGGCGCAGCGGTCGGGCTGAACGG
GGGGTTCGTGCACACAGCCCAGCTTGGAGCGAACGACCTACACCGAACTGAGATACCTACAGCGTGAGCT
ATGAGAAAGCGCCACGCTTCCCGAAGGGAGAAAGGCGGACAGGTATCCGGTAAGCGGCAGGGTCGGAACA
GGAGAGCGCACGAGGGAGCTTCCAGGGGGAAACGCCTGGTATCTTTATAGTCCTGTCGGGTTTCGCCACC
TCTGACTTGAGCGTCGATTTTTGTGATGCTCGTCAGGGGGGCGGAGCCTATGGAAAAACGCCAGCAACGC
GGCCTTTTTACGGTTCCTGGCCTTTTGCTGGCCTTTTGCTCACATGTTCTTTCCTGCGTTATCCCCTGAT
TCTGTGGATAACCGTATTACCGCCTTTGAGTGAGCTGATACCGCTCGCCGCAGCCGAACGACCGAGCGCA
GCGAGTCAGTGAGCGAGGAAGCGGAAGAGCGCCCAATACGCAAACCGCCTCTCCCCGCGCGTTGGCCGAT
TCATTAATGCAGCTGGCACGACAGGTTTCCCGACTGGAAAGCGGGCAGTGAGCGCAACGCAATTAATGTG
AGTTAGCTCACTCATTAGGCACCCCAGGCTTTACACTTTATGCTTCCGGCTCGTATGTTGTGTGGAATTG
TGAGCGGATAACAATTTCACACAGGAAACAGCTATGACCATGATTACGCCAAGCGCGCAATTAACCCTCA
CTAAAGGGAACAAAAGCTGGAGCTGCAAGCTTAATGTAGTCTTATGCAATACTCTTGTAGTCTTGCAACA
TGGTAACGATGAGTTAGCAACATGCCTTACAAGGAGAGAAAAAGCACCGTGCATGCCGATTGGTGGAAGT
AAGGTGGTACGATCGTGCCTTATTAGGAAGGCAACAGACGGGTCTGACATGGATTGGACGAACCACTGAA
TTGCCGCATTGCAGAGATATTGTATTTAAGTGCCTAGCTCGATACATAAACGGGTCTCTCTGGTTAGACC
AGATCTGAGCCTGGGAGCTCTCTGGCTAACTAGGGAACCCACTGCTTAAGCCTCAATAAAGCTTGCCTTG
AGTGCTTCAAGTAGTGTGTGCCCGTCTGTTGTGTGACTCTGGTAACTAGAGATCCCTCAGACCCTTTTAG
TCAGTGTGGAAAATCTCTAGCAGTGGCGCCCGAACAGGGACTTGAAAGCGAAAGGGAAACCAGAGGAGCT
CTCTCGACGCAGGACTCGGCTTGCTGAAGCGCGCACGGCAAGAGGCGAGGGGCGGCGACTGGTGAGTACG
CCAAAAATTTTGACTAGCGGAGGCTAGAAGGAGAGAGATGGGTGCGAGAGCGTCAGTATTAAGCGGGGGA
GAATTAGATCGCGATGGGAAAAAATTCGGTTAAGGCCAGGGGGAAAGAAAAAATATAAATTAAAACATAT
AGTATGGGCAAGCAGGGAGCTAGAACGATTCGCAGTTAATCCTGGCCTGTTAGAAACATCAGAAGGCTGT
AGACAAATACTGGGACAGCTACAACCATCCCTTCAGACAGGATCAGAAGAACTTAGATCATTATATAATA
CAGTAGCAACCCTCTATTGTGTGCATCAAAGGATAGAGATAAAAGACACCAAGGAAGCTTTAGACAAGAT
AGAGGAAGAGCAAAACAAAAGTAAGACCACCGCACAGCAAGCGGCCGCTGATCTTCAGACCTGGAGGAGG
AGATATGAGGGACAATTGGAGAAGTGAATTATATAAATATAAAGTAGTAAAAATTGAACCATTAGGAGTA
GCACCCACCAAGGCAAAGAGAAGAGTGGTGCAGAGAGAAAAAAGAGCAGTGGGAATAGGAGCTTTGTTCC
TTGGGTTCTTGGGAGCAGCAGGAAGCACTATGGGCGCAGCGTCAATGACGCTGACGGTACAGGCCAGACA
ATTATTGTCTGGTATAGTGCAGCAGCAGAACAATTTGCTGAGGGCTATTGAGGCGCAACAGCATCTGTTG
CAACTCACAGTCTGGGGCATCAAGCAGCTCCAGGCAAGAATCCTGGCTGTGGAAAGATACCTAAAGGATC
AACAGCTCCTGGGGATTTGGGGTTGCTCTGGAAAACTCATTTGCACCACTGCTGTGCCTTGGAATGCTAG
TTGGAGTAATAAATCTCTGGAACAGATTTGGAATCACACGACCTGGATGGAGTGGGACAGAGAAATTAAC
AATTACACAAGCTTAATACACTCCTTAATTGAAGAATCGCAAAACCAGCAAGAAAAGAATGAACAAGAAT
TATTGGAATTAGATAAATGGGCAAGTTTGTGGAATTGGTTTAACATAACAAATTGGCTGTGGTATATAAA
ATTATTCATAATGATAGTAGGAGGCTTGGTAGGTTTAAGAATAGTTTTTGCTGTACTTTCTATAGTGAAT
AGAGTTAGGCAGGGATATTCACCATTATCGTTTCAGACCCACCTCCCAACCCCGAGGGGACCCAGAGAGG
GCCTATTTCCCATGATTCCTTCATATTTGCATATACGATACAAGGCTGTTAGAGAGATAATTAGAATTAA
TTTGACTGTAAACACAAAGATATTAGTACAAAATACGTGACGTAGAAAGTAATAATTTCTTGGGTAGTTT
GCAGTTTTAAAATTATGTTTTAAAATGGACTATCATATGCTTACCGTAACTTGAAAGTATTTCGATTTCT
TGGCTTTATATATCTTGTGGAAAGGACGAAACACCGCCTTGGTAAATGATGAAGGGGTTTTAGAGCTAGA
AATAGCAAGTTAAAATAAGGCTAGTCCGTTATCAACTTGAAAAAGTGGCACCGAGTCGGTGCTTTTTTAA
GCTTGGCGTAACTAGATCTTGAGACAAATGGCAGTATTCATCCACAATTTTAAAAGAAAAGGGGGGATTG
GGGGGTACAGTGCAGGGGAAAGAATAGTAGACATAATAGCAACAGACATACAAACTAAAGAATTACAAAA
ACAAATTACAAAAATTCAAAATTTTCGGGTTTATTACAGGGACAGCAGAGATCCACTTTGGCGCCGGCTC
GAGGGGG
Features (pLannotate 1.2.2; 29 found; start..end, strand, type, name):
     14..80      +  CDS            small t antigen (fragment): SV40 (simian virus 40) small t antigen
    106..317     +  promoter       EF-1α core promoter: core promoter for human elongation factor EF-1α
    318..1256    +  intron         EF-1α intron A: intron upstream of the start codon of human EF-1α
   1278..1877    +  CDS            PuroR (fragment): puromycin N-acetyltransferase; pac from Streptomyces; confers resistance to puromycin
   1893..2481    +  misc_feature   WPRE: woodchuck hepatitis virus posttranscriptional regulatory element
   2532..2551    +  misc_feature   cPPT/CTS (fragment): central polypurine tract and central termination sequence of HIV-1
   2553..2786    +  LTR            3' LTR (ΔU3): self-inactivating 3' long terminal repeat (LTR) from HIV-1
   2864..2985    +  polyA_signal   SV40 poly(A) signal: SV40 polyadenylation signal
   3025..3160    +  rep_origin     SV40 ori: SV40 origin of replication
   3181..3199    -  promoter       T7 promoter: promoter for bacteriophage T7 RNA polymerase
   3207..3362    +  CDS            lacZα (fragment): LacZα fragment of β-galactosidase; lacZ fragment
   3367..3795    +  rep_origin     f1 ori (sequence partly withheld): f1 bacteriophage origin of replication; arrow indicates direction of (+) strand synthesis
   3848..3952    +  promoter       AmpR promoter: bla
   3953..4813    +  CDS            AmpR: β-lactamase; bla; confers resistance to ampicillin, carbenicillin, and related antibiotics
   4984..5572    +  rep_origin     ori: high-copy-number ColE1/pMB1/pBR322/pUC origin of replication
   5755..5847    +  CDS            lacI (fragment): lac repressor; lacI; The lac repressor binds to the lac operator to inhibit transcription in E. coli. This inhibition can be relieved by adding lactose or isopropyl-β-D-thiogalactopyranoside (IPTG).
   5860..5881    +  protein_bind   CAP binding site: CAP binding activates transcription in the presence of cAMP. E. coli catabolite activator protein
   5896..5926    +  promoter       lac promoter: promoter for the E. coli lac operon
   5934..5950    +  protein_bind   lac operator: The lac repressor binds to the lac operator to inhibit transcription in E. coli. This inhibition can be relieved by adding lactose or isopropyl-β-D-thiogalactopyranoside (IPTG). lac repressor encoded by lacI
   5995..6013    +  promoter       T3 promoter: promoter for bacteriophage T3 RNA polymerase
   6041..6267    +  promoter       RSV promoter: Rous sarcoma virus enhancer/promoter
   6268..6448    +  LTR            5' LTR (truncated): truncated 5' long terminal repeat (LTR) from HIV-1
   6495..6620    +  misc_feature   HIV-1 Ψ: packaging signal of human immunodeficiency virus type 1
   6604..6967    +  CDS            HIV-1 gag (fragment): gag protein from human immunodeficiency virus 1; gag
   7113..7346    +  misc_feature   RRE: The Rev response element (RRE) of HIV-1 allows for Rev-dependent mRNA export from the nucleus to the cytoplasm.
   7723..7749    +  CDS            Rev (fragment): human immunodeficiency virus 1 (HIV-1) Rev protein; rev; enhances nuclear export of unspliced and incompletely spliced viral mRNAs
   7753..7993    +  promoter       U6 promoter: RNA polymerase III promoter for human U6 snRNA
   8023..8098    +  misc_RNA       gRNA scaffold: guide RNA scaffold for the Streptococcus pyogenes CRISPR/Cas9 system
   8154..8271    +  misc_feature   cPPT/CTS: central polypurine tract and central termination sequence of HIV-1
