[The description below was written by a language model from this plasmid's Addgene catalogue record and pLannotate feature annotations shown in this document.]
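Description:
TAF1L gRNA (BRDN0001145176) is a third-generation lentiviral single-guide RNA plasmid built on the lentiGuide-Puro backbone and designed to target human TAF1L, with the guide designed against the reference transcript for that gene. In E. coli it is maintained at high copy from a ColE1/pUC-type origin and selected with ampicillin through the β-lactamase gene. An f1 origin, lac promoter/operator remnants, T3 and T7 promoters and an SV40 origin are carried over from the backbone and have no stated role in how the construct is used.

The 8,323 nt assembled sequence shows a typical self-inactivating HIV-1 transfer vector. An RSV promoter fused to a truncated 5' LTR drives production of the viral genomic RNA independently of Tat. It is followed by the Ψ packaging signal with a partial gag region, the Rev response element for nuclear export, and a cPPT/CTS that aids nuclear import of the provirus. Within this framework a human U6 RNA polymerase III promoter transcribes the TAF1L spacer joined to the Streptococcus pyogenes Cas9 guide scaffold. Downstream, the EF-1α core promoter with its intron A drives puromycin N-acetyltransferase for selecting transduced mammalian cells. A WPRE enhances transcript expression, and the ΔU3 3' LTR inactivates the viral promoter after integration.

The plasmid does not encode Cas9, so it must be paired with a separate Cas9 vector such as lentiCas9-Blast or used in cells that already express the nuclease. It belongs to a human kinome guide collection developed alongside optimized sgRNA design rules, and it is suited to knocking out TAF1L by lentiviral delivery.
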