Addgene plasmid #77121: TAF1L gRNA (BRDN0001145176)
Purpose: 3rd generation lentiviral gRNA plasmid targeting human TAF1L
Depositing lab: John Doench & David Root. Depositing organization: Broad Institute. Publication: Optimized sgRNA design to maximize activity and minimize off-target effects of CRISPR-Cas9. Doench JG, Fusi N, Sullender M, Hegde M, Vaimberg EW, Donovan KF, Smith I, Tothova Z, Wilen C, Orchard R, Virgin HW, Listgarten J, Root DE. Nat Biotechnol. 2016 Jan 18. doi: 10.1038/nbt.3437. PubMed 26780180.
Backbone
  Vector backbone: lentiGuide-Puro
  Backbone manufacturer: Zhang Lab (Addgene plasmid # 52963)
  Vector type: Mammalian Expression, Lentiviral, CRISPR
  Selectable markers: Puromycin
Growth in bacteria
  Bacterial resistance: Ampicillin, 100 μg/mL
  Growth temperature: 37°C
  Growth strain: DH5alpha
  Copy number: High Copy
Gene/Insert
  Gene/Insert name: TAF1L (alt names: TAF1L; NM_153809.2)
  gRNA/shRNA sequence: CCTTGGTAAATGATGAAGGG
  Species: H. sapiens (human)
  Entrez Gene: TAF1L (a.k.a. TAF(II)210, TAF2A2)
  Promoter: hU6
  Cloning method: Unknown
  Sequencing primers: 5′ U6-F; 3′ pS2-R
Terms and licenses: Academic/Nonprofit Terms; Industry Terms: Not Available to Industry
Depositor comments: The gRNA was designed to target the following Genbank reference sequence(s): NM_153809.2. Note that this plasmid does NOT contain Cas9. It should be used in conjunction with lentiCas9-Blast (Addgene #52962) or otherwise with cell lines already expressing Cas9. Browse the full kinome gRNA library at http://www.addgene.org/pooled-library/broadgpp-human-kinome/ or visit http://www.broadinstitute.org/rnai/public/ for detailed protocols and information.
How to cite: TAF1L gRNA (BRDN0001145176) was a gift from John Doench & David Root (Addgene plasmid # 77121 ; http://n2t.net/addgene:77121 ; RRID:Addgene_77121)
