>Addgene plasmid #77121 | TAF1L gRNA (BRDN0001145176) | depositor partial sequence | sequence record 144581 | Target Sequence
CCTTGGTAAATGATGAAGGG
