>Addgene plasmid #77121 | TAF1L gRNA (BRDN0001145176) | addgene partial sequence | sequence record 187157 | hU6-F
CGTAGAAAGTAATAATTTCTTGGGTAGTTTGCAGTTTTAAAATTATGTTTTAAAATGGACTATCATATGC
TTACCGTAACTTGAAAGTATTTCGATTTCTTGGCTTTATATATCTTGTGGAAAGGACGAAACACCGCCTT
GGTAAATGATGAAGGGGTTTTAGAGCTAGAAATAGCAAGTTAAAATAAGGCTAGTCCGTTATCAACTTGA
AAAAGTGGCACCGAGTCGGTGCTTTTTTAAGCTTGGCGTAACTAGATCTTGAGACAAATGGCAGTATTCA
TCCACAATTTTAAAAGAAAAGGGGGGATTGGGGGGTACAGTGCAGGGGAAAGAATAGTAGACATAATAGC
AACAGACATACAAACTAAAGAATTACAAAAACAAATTACAAAAATTCAAAATTTTCGGGTTTATTACAGG
GACAGCAGAGATCCACTTTGGCGCCGGCTCGAGGGGGCCCGGGTGCAAAGATGGATAAAGTTTTAAACAG
AGAGGAATCTTTGCAGCTAATGGACCTTCTAGGTCTTGAAAGGAGTGGGAATTGGCTCCGGTGCCCGTCA
GTGGGCAGAG
